Addgene plasmid #145889: pAc5.1B-lambdaN-HA-DmLSm4_A
Purpose: Insect Expression of Dm-Lsm4
Depositing lab: Elisa Izaurralde. Depositing organization: Max Planck Institute for Developmental Biology. Publication: A divergent Sm fold in EDC3 proteins mediates DCP1 binding and P-body targeting. Tritschler F, Eulalio A, Truffault V, Hartmann MD, Helms S, Schmidt S, Coles M, Izaurralde E, Weichenrieder O. Mol Cell Biol. 2007 Dec . 27(24):8600-11. 10.1128/MCB.01506-07 PubMed 17923697.
Backbone
  Vector backbone: Unknown
  Vector type: Insect Expression
Growth in bacteria
  Bacterial resistance: Ampicillin, 100 μg/mL
  Growth temperature: 37°C
  Growth strain: DH5alpha
  Copy number: Low Copy
Gene/Insert
  Gene/Insert name: Dm-Lsm4
  Species: D. melanogaster (fly)
  Mutation: one non silent mutation G127R compared to the sequence of CG17768-RA : NM_001032065.2
  Cloning method: Unknown
Terms and licenses: Academic/Nonprofit Terms; Industry Terms: Not Available to Industry
Depositor comments: Plasmids from this collection were made available to the research community and donated after the lab closed. Please note that the sequence provided by the depositing laboratory may be theoretical/predicted or based on Sanger sequencing results. There may be discrepancies between sequencing results obtained by Addgene and the depositor sequence. If an Addgene verified sequence is not available, please contact before placing your order to request that our lab fully sequence the plasmid.
How to cite: pAc5.1B-lambdaN-HA-DmLSm4_A was a gift from Elisa Izaurralde (Addgene plasmid # 145889 ; http://n2t.net/addgene:145889 ; RRID:Addgene_145889)
