[The description below was written by a language model from this plasmid's Addgene catalogue record and pLannotate feature annotations shown in this document.]
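Description:
pAc5.1B-lambdaN-HA-DmLSm4_A is an insect-cell expression plasmid of about 5.9 kb that produces Drosophila melanogaster LSm4 as an N-terminally tagged fusion protein. The catalogue lists the backbone as unknown, although the name and the annotated parts point to a pAc5.1-type vector. It is maintained in E. coli through a ColE1/pUC-family origin and selected with ampicillin via the bla gene and its own promoter. The record describes it as low copy even though the origin is annotated as a high-copy type. Short fragments annotated as tetracycline-resistance and SV40 large T antigen sequence appear to be non-functional backbone remnants.

Expression is driven by the constitutive Drosophila actin 5C promoter, which is strongly active in cultured fly cells. Downstream lie, in order, a short fragment of the bacteriophage lambda N protein, an HA epitope (a single-repeat-sized match to the 3xHA annotation) and the LSm4 coding sequence. The automated annotation labels LSm4 by homology to human LSM4, but the catalogue identifies it as the fly gene. It carries one non-silent change, G127R, relative to the reference transcript. A vector-encoded V5 tag sits further downstream, and the record does not say whether it is in frame with the insert. An SV40 polyadenylation signal is annotated after it, on the opposite strand.

The lambda N peptide binds boxB RNA hairpins, so fusions of this kind are typically used in tethering assays, in which a protein is recruited to a boxB-containing reporter mRNA to test its effect on that transcript. The HA tag allows detection and immunoprecipitation. The record itself states only insect expression of LSm4, and the associated study concerns P-body and decapping factors.
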