Features (pLannotate 1.2.2; 11 found; start..end, strand, type, name):
     56..2568    +  promoter       Ac5 promoter: Drosophila melanogaster actin 5C promoter
   2588..2653    +  CDS            N (fragment): REGN_LAMBD - Experimental evidence at protein level: Swiss-Prot protein existence level 1. Plays a role as a transcriptional antitermination factor that allows the virus to initiate its lytic phase. Activates expression of the delayed viral early genes by modifying host RNA polymerase (RNAP) into a form that is resistant to termination signals. This antitermination function requires the host NusA protein which serves to stabilize the interaction between antitermination protein N and host RNA polymerase. From Escherichia phage lambda (Bacteriophage lambda).
   2678..2704    +  CDS            3xHA (fragment): three tandem HA epitope tags
   2723..3061    +  CDS            LSM4 (fragment): LSM4_HUMAN - Experimental evidence at protein level: Swiss-Prot protein existence level 1. Plays role in pre-mRNA splicing as component of the U4/U6-U5 tri-snRNP complex that is involved in spliceosome assembly, and as component of the precatalytic spliceosome (spliceosome B complex) (PubMed:28781166). The heptameric LSM2-8 complex binds specifically to the 3'-terminal U-tract of U6 snRNA (PubMed:10523320). From Homo sapiens (Human).
   3224..3265    +  CDS            V5 tag: epitope tag from simian virus 5
   3365..3499    -  polyA_signal   SV40 poly(A) signal: SV40 polyadenylation signal
   3522..3606    -  CDS            large T antigen (fragment): large T antigen from SV40 (simian virus 40)
   3607..4077    +  CDS            TcR (fragment): tetracycline efflux protein; tet; confers resistance to tetracycline
   4121..4709    -  rep_origin     ori: high-copy-number ColE1/pMB1/pBR322/pUC origin of replication
   4880..5740    -  CDS            AmpR: β-lactamase; bla; confers resistance to ampicillin, carbenicillin, and related antibiotics
   5741..5845    -  promoter       AmpR promoter: bla
>Addgene plasmid #145889 | pAc5.1B-lambdaN-HA-DmLSm4_A | depositor full sequence | sequence record 288334 | Full Sequence
CTTCAAGGAATTAATTCTATATTCTAAAAACACAAATGATACTTCTAAAAAAAATCATGAATGGCATCAA
CTCTGAATCAAATCTTTGCAGATGCACCTACTTCTCATTTCCACTGTCACATCATTTTTCCAGATCTCGC
TGCCTGTTATGTGGCCCACAAACCAAGACACGTTTTATGGCCATTAAAGCTGGCTGATCGTCGCCAAACA
CCAAATACATATCAATATGTACATTCGAGAAAGAAGCGATCAAAGAAGCGTCTTCGGGCGAGTAGGAGAA
TGCGGAGGAGAAGGAGAACGAGCTGATCTAGTATCTCTCCACAATCCAATGCCAACTGACCAACTGGCCA
TATTCGGAGCAATTTGAAGCCAATTTCCATCGCCTGGCGATCGCTCCATTCTTGGCTATATGTTTTTCAC
CGTTCCCGGGGCCATTTTCAAAGACTCGTCGGTAAGATAAGATTGTGTCACTCGCTGTCTCTCTTCATTT
GTCGAAGAATGCTGAGGAATTTCGCGATGACGTCGGCGAGTATTTTGAAGAATGAGAATAATTTGTATTT
ATACGAAAATCAGTTAGTGGAATTTTCTACAAAAACATGTTATCTATAGATAATTTTGTTGCAAAATATG
TTGACTATGACAAAGATTGTATGTATATACCTTTAATGTATTCTCATTTTCTTATGTATTTATAATGGCA
ATGATGATACTGATGATATTTTAAGATGATGCCAGACCACAGGCTGATTTCTGCGTCTTTTGCCGAACGC
AGTGCATGTGCGGTTGTTGTTTTTTGGAATAGTTTCAATTTTCGGACTGTCCGCTTTGATTTCAGTTTCT
TGGCTTATTCAAAAAGCAAAGTAAAGCCAAAAAAGCGAGATGGCAATACCAAATGCGGCAAAACGGTAGT
GGAAGGAAAGGGGTGCGGGGCAGCGGAAGGAAGGGTGGGGCGGGGCGTGGCGGGGTCTGTGGCTGGGCGC
GACGTCACCGACGTTGGAGCCACTCCTTTGACCATGTGTGCGTGTGTGTATTATTCGTGTCTCGCCACTC
GCCGGTTGTTTTTTTCTTTTTATCTCGCTCTCTCTAGCGCCATCTCGTACGCATGCTCAACGCACCGCAT
GTTGCCGTGTCCTTTATGCGTCATTTTGGCTCGAAATAGGCAATTATTTAAACAAAGATTAGTCAACGAA
AACGCTAAAATAAATAAGTCTACAATATGGTTACTTATTGCCATGTGTGTGCAGCCAACGATAGCAACAA
AAGCAACAACACAGTGGCTTTCCCTCTTTCACTTTTTGTTTGCAAGCGCGTGCGAGCAAGACGGCACGAC
CGGCAAACGCAATTACGCTGACAAAGAGCAGACGAAGTTTTGGCCGAAAAACATCAAGGCGCCTGATACG
AATGCATTTGCAATAACAATTGCGATATTTAATATTGTTTATGAAGCTGTTTGACTTCAAAACACACAAA
AAAAAAAATAAAACAAATTATTTGAAAGAGAATTAGGAATCGGACAGCTTATCGTTACGGGCTAACAGCA
CACCGAGACGAAATAGCTTACCTGACGTCACAGCCTCTGGAAGAACTGCCGCCAAGCAGAGAGAGAGAGA
AAAAGAGGGAGAGCAGCTTAGACCGCATGTGCTTGTGTGTGAGGCGTCTCTCTCTTCGTCTCCTGTTTGC
GCAAACGCATAGACTGCACTGAGAAAATCGATTACCTATTTTTTATGAATGAATATTTGCACTATTACTA
TTCAAAACTATTAAGATAGCAATCACATTCAATAGCCAAATACTATACCACCTGAGCGATGCAACGAAAT
GATCAATTTGAGCAAAAATGCTGCATATTTAGGACGGCATCATTATAGAAATGCTTCTTGCTGTGTACTT
TTCTCTCGTCTGGCAGCTGTTTCGCCGTTATTGTTAAAACCGGCTTAAGTTAGGTGTGTTTTCTACGACT
AGTGATGCCCCTACTAGAAGATGTGTGTTGCACAAATGTCCCTGAATAACCAATTTGAAGTGCAGATAGC
AGTAAACGTAAGCTAATATGAATATTATTTAACTGTAATGTTTTAATATCGCTGGACATTACTAATAAAC
CCACTATAAACACATGTACATATGTATGTTTTGGCATACAATGAGTAGTTGGGGAAAAAATGTGTAAAAG
CACCGTGACCATCACAGCATAAAGATAACCAGCTGAAGTATCGAATATGAGTAACCCCCAAATTGAATCA
CATGCCGCAACTGATAGGACCCATGGAAGTACACTCTTCATGGCGATATACAAGACACACACAAGCACGA
ACACCCAGTTGCGGAGGAAATTCTCCGTAAATGAAAACCCAATCGGCGAACAATTCATACCCATATATGG
TAAAAGTTTTGAACGCGACTTGAGAGCGGAGAGCATTGCGGCTGATAAGGTTTTAGCGCTAAGCGGGCTT
TATAAAACGGGCTGCGGGACCAGTTTTCATATCACTACCGTTTGAGTTCTTGTGCTGTGTGGATACTCCT
CCCGACACAAAGCCGCTCCATCAGCCAGCAGTCGTCTAATCCAGAGACCCCGGATCGGGGTACCAACATG
GACGCACAAACACGACGACGTGAGCGTCGCGCTGAGAAACAAGCTCAATGGAAAGCTGCAAACGGTGGAT
CTCCTCCACATATGGCTTACCCATACGATGTTCCAGATTACGCTCCTCCAAGCTTGAATTCTATGCTGCC
ACTTTCACTTTTAAAAACAGCACAGAGCCATCCCATGTTGGTGGAGCTGAAAAATGGTGAAACATACAAT
GGTCACCTGGTTAGTTGCGACTCGTGGATGAATATTAATCTGCGCGATGTTATTTGCACCTCAAAGGATG
GCGATCGGTTTTGGCGCATGCCCGAATGTTATATCCGCGGGAGCACCATCAAATATCTGCGAATCCCCGA
CGAAGTAATCGACATGGTCAAGGAGGACGCGCAGGCCAAGTCAAGGAATCGCACAGAGATGAACAAAAAC
CGCGGCGGCAACTCGTCGCAAAATCAGCGCGGCGGACGTCCTGGTGGCGGCAACCGCAACAATGTCGGCA
ATCGTCCCGGCCAGGGATACCGAGGTGCTGCTAACAACGCGATGCGCCTGGGTGGCGCTGCTGGCCAAGG
GAACCGTCTGCCCCACGCCGCCAAAAATAGGAAATAGGGCGGCCGCTCGAGTCTAGAGGGCCCGCGGTTC
GAAGGTAAGCCTATCCCTAACCCTCTCCTCGGTCTCGATTCTACGCGTACCGGTCATCATCACCATCACC
ATTGAGTTTAAACCCGCTGATCAGCCTCGACTGTGCCTTCTAAGGCCTGAGCTCGCTGATCAGCCTCGAT
CGAGGATCCAGACATGATAAGATACATTGATGAGTTTGGACAAACCACAACTAGAATGCAGTGAAAAAAA
TGCTTTATTTGTGAAATTTGTGATGCTATTGCTTTATTTGTAACCATTATAAGCTGCAATAAACAAGTTA
ACAACAACAATTGCATTCATTTTATGTTTCAGGTTCAGGGGGAGGTGTGGGAGGTTTTTTAAAGCAAGTA
AAACCTCTACAAATGTGGTATGGCTGATTATGATCAGTCGACCGATGCCCTTGAGAGCCTTCAACCCAGT
CAGCTCCTTCCGGTGGGCGCGGGGCATGACTATCGTCGCCGCACTTATGACTGTCTTCTTTATCATGCAA
CTCGTAGGACAGGTGCCGGCAGCGCTCTGGGTCATTTTCGGCGAGGACCGCTTTCGCTGGAGCGCGACGA
TGATCGGCCTGTCGCTTGCGGTATTCGGAATCTTGCACGCCCTCGCTCAAGCCTTCGTCACTGGTCCCGC
CACCAAACGTTTCGGCGAGAAGCAGGCCATTATCGCCGGCATGGCGGCCGACGCGCTGGGCTACGTCTTG
CTGGCGTTCGCGACGCGAGGCTGGATGGCCTTCCCCATTATGATTCTTCTCGCTTCCGGCGGCATCGGGA
TGCCCGCGTTGCAGGCCATGCTGTCCAGGCAGGTAGATGACGACCATCAGGGACAGCTTCAAGGATCGCT
CGCGGCTCTTACCAGCCAGCAAAAGGCCAGGAACCGTAAAAAGGCCGCGTTGCTGGCGTTTTTCCATAGG
CTCCGCCCCCCTGACGAGCATCACAAAAATCGACGCTCAAGTCAGAGGTGGCGAAACCCGACAGGACTAT
AAAGATACCAGGCGTTTCCCCCTGGAAGCTCCCTCGTGCGCTCTCCTGTTCCGACCCTGCCGCTTACCGG
ATACCTGTCCGCCTTTCTCCCTTCGGGAAGCGTGGCGCTTTCTCAATGCTCACGCTGTAGGTATCTCAGT
TCGGTGTAGGTCGTTCGCTCCAAGCTGGGCTGTGTGCACGAACCCCCCGTTCAGCCCGACCGCTGCGCCT
TATCCGGTAACTATCGTCTTGAGTCCAACCCGGTAAGACACGACTTATCGCCACTGGCAGCAGCCACTGG
TAACAGGATTAGCAGAGCGAGGTATGTAGGCGGTGCTACAGAGTTCTTGAAGTGGTGGCCTAACTACGGC
TACACTAGAAGGACAGTATTTGGTATCTGCGCTCTGCTGAAGCCAGTTACCTTCGGAAAAAGAGTTGGTA
GCTCTTGATCCGGCAAACAAACCACCGCTGGTAGCGGTGGTTTTTTTGTTTGCAAGCAGCAGATTACGCG
CAGAAAAAAAGGATCTCAAGAAGATCCTTTGATCTTTTCTACGGGGTCTGACGCTCAGTGGAACGAAAAC
TCACGTTAAGGGATTTTGGTCATGAGATTATCAAAAAGGATCTTCACCTAGATCCTTTTAAATTAAAAAT
GAAGTTTTAAATCAATCTAAAGTATATATGAGTAAACTTGGTCTGACAGTTACCAATGCTTAATCAGTGA
GGCACCTATCTCAGCGATCTGTCTATTTCGTTCATCCATAGTTGCCTGACTCCCCGTCGTGTAGATAACT
ACGATACGGGAGGGCTTACCATCTGGCCCCAGTGCTGCAATGATACCGCGAGACCCACGCTCACCGGCTC
CAGATTTATCAGCAATAAACCAGCCAGCCGGAAGGGCCGAGCGCAGAAGTGGTCCTGCAACTTTATCCGC
CTCCATCCAGTCTATTAATTGTTGCCGGGAAGCTAGAGTAAGTAGTTCGCCAGTTAATAGTTTGCGCAAC
GTTGTTGCCATTGCTGCAGGCATCGTGGTGTCACGCTCGTCGTTTGGTATGGCTTCATTCAGCTCCGGTT
CCCAACGATCAAGGCGAGTTACATGATCCCCCATGTTGTGCAAAAAAGCGGTTAGCTCCTTCGGTCCTCC
GATCGTTGTCAGAAGTAAGTTGGCCGCAGTGTTATCACTCATGGTTATGGCAGCACTGCATAATTCTCTT
ACTGTCATGCCATCCGTAAGATGCTTTTCTGTGACTGGTGAGTACTCAACCAAGTCATTCTGAGAATAGT
GTATGCGGCGACCGAGTTGCTCTTGCCCGGCGTCAACACGGGATAATACCGCGCCACATAGCAGAACTTT
AAAAGTGCTCATCATTGGAAAACGTTCTTCGGGGCGAAAACTCTCAAGGATCTTACCGCTGTTGAGATCC
AGTTCGATGTAACCCACTCGTGCACCCAACTGATCTTCAGCATCTTTTACTTTCACCAGCGTTTCTGGGT
GAGCAAAAACAGGAAGGCAAAATGCCGCAAAAAAGGGAATAAGGGCGACACGGAAATGTTGAATACTCAT
ACTCTTCCTTTTTCAATATTATTGAAGCATTTATCAGGGTTATTGTCTCATGAGCGGATACATATTTGAA
TGTATTTAGAAAAATAAACAAATAGGGGTTCCGCGCACATTTCCCCGAAAAGTGCCACCTGACGTCTAAG
AAACCATTATTATCATGACATTAACCTATAAAAATAGGCGTATCACGAGGCCCTTTCGT
